Addgene plasmid #193718: pB80-hsKIF5B(1-560)Rigor-L-2xHA
Purpose: Expression of HA tagged human kinesin-1 (KIF5B aa1-560) to anchor microtubules
Depositing lab: Lukas Kapitein. Depositing organization: Utrecht University. Publication: Local changes in microtubule network mobility instruct neuronal polarization and axon specification. Burute M, Jansen KI, Mihajlovic M, Vermonden T, Kapitein LC. Sci Adv. 2022 Nov 4;8(44):eabo2343. doi: 10.1126/sciadv.abo2343. Epub 2022 Nov 4. PubMed 36332030.
Backbone
  Vector backbone: B-actin
  Vector type: Mammalian Expression
Growth in bacteria
  Bacterial resistance: Ampicillin, 100 μg/mL
  Growth temperature: 37°C
  Growth strain: DH5alpha
  Copy number: High Copy
Gene/Insert
  Gene/Insert name: hsKIF5B(1-560)Rigor-L-2xHA
  Species: H. sapiens (human), Synthetic
  Mutation: hsKIF5B(aa1-560), RIGOR: G234A
  Entrez Gene: KIF5B (a.k.a. HEL-S-61, KINH, KNS, KNS1, UKHC)
  Promoter: Chicken beta-actin
  Tag / fusion protein: 2xHA (C terminal on insert)
  Cloning method: Restriction Enzyme; 5′ cloning site unknown (unknown if destroyed)
Terms and licenses: Academic/Nonprofit Terms; Industry Terms: Not Available to Industry
Depositor comments: internal plasmid ID: pKJ122
How to cite: pB80-hsKIF5B(1-560)Rigor-L-2xHA was a gift from Lukas Kapitein (Addgene plasmid # 193718 ; http://n2t.net/addgene:193718 ; RRID:Addgene_193718)
