[The description below was written by a language model from this plasmid's Addgene catalogue record and pLannotate feature annotations shown in this document.]
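Description:
pB80-hsKIF5B(1-560)Rigor-L-2xHA is a mammalian expression plasmid of about 7.9 kb built on a chicken β-actin promoter backbone. It is maintained in E. coli through a high-copy ColE1/pUC-type origin and selected with ampicillin via the β-lactamase gene and its own promoter. The annotation also picks up short remnants of lac regulatory elements, lacI, lacZα, rop and the pBR322 bom region. These are fragments inherited from earlier cloning vectors and have no apparent role in the construct's function.

The expression cassette begins with the chicken β-actin promoter, followed by an intron that the automated annotation identifies as a chicken β-actin/rabbit β-globin chimera and that spans the numbering origin of the circular sequence. Introns placed here generally improve transcript processing and expression. Downstream lies a truncated human kinesin-1 heavy chain, KIF5B residues 1–560, which is annotated as a fragment of the full-length protein. It carries the G234A "rigor" substitution; such mutations are generally understood to leave a kinesin motor tightly bound to microtubules without stepping along them. According to the name and catalogue fields, a linker and two copies of the HA epitope are fused to the C terminus for antibody detection, although these small elements are not called in the feature table. Transcripts are terminated by an SV40 polyadenylation signal, which is preceded by a short SV40 large T antigen fragment typical of that 3′ region.

The stated purpose is to express this HA-tagged, immotile kinesin in cells in order to anchor microtubules. The associated study examined how microtubule network mobility relates to neuronal polarization and axon specification.
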