Features (pLannotate 1.2.2; 15 found; start..end, strand, type, name):
   1032..2711    +  CDS            KIF5B (fragment): KINH_HUMAN - Also known as KNS, KNS1. Experimental evidence at protein level: Swiss-Prot protein existence level 1. Microtubule-dependent motor required for normal distribution of mitochondria and lysosomes. Can induce formation of neurite-like membrane protrusions in non-neuronal cells in a ZFYVE27-dependent manner (By similarity). Regulates centrosome and nuclear positioning during mitotic entry. During the G2 phase of the cell cycle in a BICD2- dependent manner, antagonizes dynein function and drives the separation of nuclei and centrosomes (PubMed:20386726). Required for anterograde axonal
   2901..2986    +  CDS            large T antigen (fragment): large T antigen from SV40 (simian virus 40)
   3009..3143    +  polyA_signal   SV40 poly(A) signal: SV40 polyadenylation signal
   3181..3197    -  protein_bind   lac operator: The lac repressor binds to the lac operator to inhibit transcription in E. coli. This inhibition can be relieved by adding lactose or isopropyl-β-D-thiogalactopyranoside (IPTG). lac repressor encoded by lacI
   3205..3235    -  promoter       lac promoter: promoter for the E. coli lac operon
   3250..3271    -  protein_bind   CAP binding site: CAP binding activates transcription in the presence of cAMP. E. coli catabolite activator protein
   3284..3376    -  CDS            lacI (fragment): lac repressor; lacI; The lac repressor binds to the lac operator to inhibit transcription in E. coli. This inhibition can be relieved by adding lactose or isopropyl-β-D-thiogalactopyranoside (IPTG).
   3559..4147    -  rep_origin     ori: high-copy-number ColE1/pMB1/pBR322/pUC origin of replication
   4318..5178    -  CDS            AmpR: β-lactamase; bla; confers resistance to ampicillin, carbenicillin, and related antibiotics
   5179..5283    -  promoter       AmpR promoter: bla
   5378..5413    +  CDS            rop (fragment): Rop protein, which maintains plasmids at low copy number; rop
   5515..5614    +  misc_feature   bom (fragment): basis of mobility region from pBR322
   5620..5774    -  CDS            lacZα (fragment): LacZα fragment of β-galactosidase; lacZ fragment
   7574..7849    +  promoter       chicken β-actin promoter: No description available
   7850..968     +  intron         chimeric intron (across the origin): chimera between introns from chicken β-actin and rabbit β-globin
>Addgene plasmid #193718 | pB80-hsKIF5B(1-560)Rigor-L-2xHA | addgene full sequence | sequence record 383730 | Addgene NGS Result
AGTCGCTGCGCGCTGCCTTCGCCCCGTGCCCCGCTCCGCCGCCGCCTCGCGCCGCCCGCCCCGGCTCTGA
CTGACCGCGTTACTCCCACAGGTGAGCGGGCGGGACGGCCCTTCTCCTCCGGGCTGTAATTAGCGCTTGG
TTTAATGACGGCTCGTTTCTTTTCTGTGGCTGCGTGAAAGCCTTAAAGGGCTCCGGGAGGGCCCTTTGTG
CGGGGGGGAGCGGCTCGGGGGGTGCGTGCGTGTGTGTGTGCGTGGGGAGCGCCGCGTGCGGCTCCGCGCT
GCCCGGCGGCTGTGAGCGCTGCGGGCGCGGCGCGGGGCTTTGTGCGCTCCGCAGTGTGCGCGAGGGGAGC
GCGGCCGGGGGCGGTGCCCCGCGGTGCGGGGGGGGCTGCGAGGGGAACAAAGGCTGCGTGCGGGGTGTGT
GCGTGGGGGGGTGAGCAGGGGGTGTGGGCGCGGCGGTCGGGCTGTAACCCCCCCCTGCACCCCCCTCCCC
GAGTTGCTGAGCACGGCCCGGCTTCGGGTGCGGGGCTCCGTGCGGGGCGTGGCGCGGGGCTCGCCGTGCC
GGGCGGGGGGKGGCGGCAGGKGGGGGKGCCGGGCGGGGCGGGGCCGCCYCGGGCCGGGGRGGGCTCGGGG
GRGGGGCGCGGCGGCCCCCGGAGCGCCGGCGGCTGTCGAGGCGCGGCGAGCCGCAGCCATTGCCTTTTAT
GGTAATCGTGCGAGAGGGCGCAGGGACTTCCTTTGTCCCAAATCTGTGCGGAGCCGAAATCTGGGAGGCG
CCGCCGCACCCCCTCTAGCGGGCGCGGGGCGAAGCGGTGCGGCGCCGGCAGGAAGGAAATGGGCGGGGAG
GGCCTTCGTGCGTCGCCGCGCCGCCGTCCCCTTCTCCATCTCCAGCCTCGGGGCTGTCCGCAGGGGGACG
GCTGCCTTCGGGGGGGACGGGGCAGGGCGGGGTTCGGCTTCTGGCGTGTGACCGGCGGGGTTTATATCTT
CCCTTCTCTGTTCCTCCGCAGCCCCCAAGCTAGGCAATTGGGCGCGCCACCATGGCGGACCTGGCCGAGT
GCAACATCAAAGTGATGTGTCGCTTCAGACCTCTCAACGAGTCTGAAGTGAACCGCGGCGACAAGTACAT
CGCCAAGTTTCAGGGAGAAGACACGGTCGTGATCGCGTCCAAGCCTTATGCATTTGATCGGGTGTTCCAG
TCAAGCACATCTCAAGAGCAAGTGTATAATGACTGTGCAAAGAAGATTGTTAAAGATGTACTTGAAGGAT
ATAATGGAACAATATTTGCATATGGACAAACATCCTCTGGGAAGACACACACAATGGAGGGTAAACTTCA
TGATCCAGAAGGCATGGGAATTATTCCAAGAATAGTGCAAGATATTTTTAATTATATTTACTCCATGGAT
GAAAATTTGGAATTTCATATTAAGGTTTCATATTTTGAAATATATTTGGATAAGATAAGGGACCTGTTAG
ATGTTTCAAAGACCAACCTTTCAGTTCATGAAGACAAAAACCGAGTTCCCTATGTAAAGGGGTGCACAGA
GCGTTTTGTATGTAGTCCAGATGAAGTTATGGATACCATAGATGAAGGAAAATCCAACAGACATGTAGCA
GTTACAAATATGAATGAACATAGCTCTAGGAGTCACAGTATATTTCTTATTAATGTCAAACAAGAGAACA
CACAAACGGAACAAAAGCTGAGTGGAAAACTTTATCTGGTTGATTTAGCTGCTAGTGAAAAGGTTAGTAA
AACTGGAGCTGAAGGTGCTGTGCTGGATGAAGCTAAAAACATCAACAAGTCACTTTCTGCTCTTGGAAAT
GTTATTTCTGCTTTGGCTGAGGGTAGTACATATGTTCCATATCGAGATAGTAAAATGACAAGAATCCTTC
AAGATTCATTAGGTGGCAACTGTAGAACCACTATTGTAATTTGCTGCTCTCCATCATCATACAATGAGTC
TGAAACAAAATCTACACTCTTATTTGGCCAAAGGGCCAAAACAATTAAGAACACAGTTTGTGTCAATGTG
GAGTTAACTGCAGAACAGTGGAAAAAGAAGTATGAAAAAGAAAAAGAAAAAAATAAGATCCTGCGGAACA
CTATTCAGTGGCTTGAAAATGAGCTCAACAGATGGCGTAATGGGGAGACGGTGCCTATTGATGAACAGTT
TGACAAAGAGAAAGCCAACTTGGAAGCTTTCACAGTGGATAAAGATATTACTCTTACCAATGATAAACCA
GCAACCGCAATTGGAGTTATAGGAAATTTTACTGATGCTGAAAGAAGAAAGTGTGAAGAAGAAATTGCTA
AATTATACAAACAGCTTGATGACAAGGATGAAGAAATTAACCAGCAAAGTCAACTGGTAGAGAAACTGAA
GACGCAAATGTTGGATCAGGAGGAGCTTTTGGCATCTACCAGAAGGGATCAAGACAATATGCAAGCTGAG
CTGAATCGCCTTCAAGCAGAAAATGATGCCTCTAAAGAAGAAGTGAAAGAAGTTTTACAGGCCCTAGAAG
AACTTGCTGTCAATTATGATCAGAAGTCTCAGGAAGTTGAAGACAAAACTAAGGAATATGAATTGCTTAG
TGATGAATTGAATCAGAAATCGGCAACTTTAGCGAGTATAGATGCTGAGCTTCAGAAACTTAAGGAAATG
ACCAACCACCAGAAAAAACGAGCAGCTGAGATGATGGCATCTTTACTAAAATCTAGAGGTGGCGGGGGCA
GTGGGGGAGGGGGAAGTGGAGGCGGCGGTTCTGGCGGGGGAGGCTCCGGTGGCGGGGGGAGCGGGGGTGG
GAGTAAGCTTTACCCTTACGACGTCCCCGACTACGCATATCCATATGATGTTCCGGATTACGCTTGAACT
AGTTGAACGCGTACCGGTCCTAGATAAGTAATGATCATAATCAGCCATATCACATCTGTAGAGGTTTTAC
TTGCTTTAAAAAACCTCCCACACCTCCCCCTGAACCTGAAACATAAAATGAATGCAATTGTTGTTGTTAA
CTTGTTTATTGCAGCTTATAATGGTTACAAATAAAGCAATAGCATCACAAATTTCACAAATAAAGCATTT
TTTTCACTGCATTCTAGTTGTGGTTTGTCCAAACTCATCAATGTATCTTATCATGTCTGGATCAATTCGT
AATCATGTCATAGCTGTTTCCTGTGTGAAATTGTTATCCGCTCACAATTCCACACAACATACGAGCCGGA
AGCATAAAGTGTAAAGCCTGGGGTGCCTAATGAGTGAGCTAACTCACATTAATTGCGTTGCGCTCACTGC
CCGCTTTCCAGTCGGGAAACCTGTCGTGCCAGCTGCATTAATGAATCGGCCAACGCGCGGGGAGAGGCGG
TTTGCGTATTGGGCGCTCTTCCGCTTCCTCGCTCACTGACTCGCTGCGCTCGGTCGTTCGGCTGCGGCGA
GCGGTATCAGCTCACTCAAAGGCGGTAATACGGTTATCCACAGAATCAGGGGATAACGCAGGAAAGAACA
TGTGAGCAAAAGGCCAGCAAAAGGCCAGGAACCGTAAAAAGGCCGCGTTGCTGGCGTTTTTCCATAGGCT
CCGCCCCCCTGACGAGCATCACAAAAATCGACGCTCAAGTCAGAGGTGGCGAAACCCGACAGGACTATAA
AGATACCAGGCGTTTCCCCCTGGAAGCTCCCTCGTGCGCTCTCCTGTTCCGACCCTGCCGCTTACCGGAT
ACCTGTCCGCCTTTCTCCCTTCGGGAAGCGTGGCGCTTTCTCATAGCTCACGCTGTAGGTATCTCAGTTC
GGTGTAGGTCGTTCGCTCCAAGCTGGGCTGTGTGCACGAACCCCCCGTTCAGCCCGACCGCTGCGCCTTA
TCCGGTAACTATCGTCTTGAGTCCAACCCGGTAAGACACGACTTATCGCCACTGGCAGCAGCCACTGGTA
ACAGGATTAGCAGAGCGAGGTATGTAGGCGGTGCTACAGAGTTCTTGAAGTGGTGGCCTAACTACGGCTA
CACTAGAAGAACAGTATTTGGTATCTGCGCTCTGCTGAAGCCAGTTACCTTCGGAAAAAGAGTTGGTAGC
TCTTGATCCGGCAAACAAACCACCGCTGGTAGCGGTGGTTTTTTTGTTTGCAAGCAGCAGATTACGCGCA
GAAAAAAAGGATCTCAAGAAGATCCTTTGATCTTTTCTACGGGGTCTGACGCTCAGTGGAACGAAAACTC
ACGTTAAGGGATTTTGGTCATGAGATTATCAAAAAGGATCTTCACCTAGATCCTTTTAAATTAAAAATGA
AGTTTTAAATCAATCTAAAGTATATATGAGTAAACTTGGTCTGACAGTTACCAATGCTTAATCAGTGAGG
CACCTATCTCAGCGATCTGTCTATTTCGTTCATCCATAGTTGCCTGACTCCCCGTCGTGTAGATAACTAC
GATACGGGAGGGCTTACCATCTGGCCCCAGTGCTGCAATGATACCGCGAGACCCACGCTCACCGGCTCCA
GATTTATCAGCAATAAACCAGCCAGCCGGAAGGGCCGAGCGCAGAAGTGGTCCTGCAACTTTATCCGCCT
CCATCCAGTCTATTAATTGTTGCCGGGAAGCTAGAGTAAGTAGTTCGCCAGTTAATAGTTTGCGCAACGT
TGTTGCCATTGCTACAGGCATCGTGGTGTCACGCTCGTCGTTTGGTATGGCTTCATTCAGCTCCGGTTCC
CAACGATCAAGGCGAGTTACATGATCCCCCATGTTGTGCAAAAAAGCGGTTAGCTCCTTCGGTCCTCCGA
TCGTTGTCAGAAGTAAGTTGGCCGCAGTGTTATCACTCATGGTTATGGCAGCACTGCATAATTCTCTTAC
TGTCATGCCATCCGTAAGATGCTTTTCTGTGACTGGTGAGTACTCAACCAAGTCATTCTGAGAATAGTGT
ATGCGGCGACCGAGTTGCTCTTGCCCGGCGTCAATACGGGATAATACCGCGCCACATAGCAGAACTTTAA
AAGTGCTCATCATTGGAAAACGTTCTTCGGGGCGAAAACTCTCAAGGATCTTACCGCTGTTGAGATCCAG
TTCGATGTAACCCACTCGTGCACCCAACTGATCTTCAGCATCTTTTACTTTCACCAGCGTTTCTGGGTGA
GCAAAAACAGGAAGGCAAAATGCCGCAAAAAAGGGAATAAGGGCGACACGGAAATGTTGAATACTCATAC
TCTTCCTTTTTCAATATTATTGAAGCATTTATCAGGGTTATTGTCTCATGAGCGGATACATATTTGAATG
TATTTAGAAAAATAAACAAATAGGGGTTCCGCGCACATTTCCCCGAAAAGTGCCACCTGACGTCTAAGAA
ACCATTATTATCATGACATTAACCTATAAAAATAGGCGTATCACGAGGCCCTTTCGTCTCGCGCGTTTCG
GTGATGACGGTGAAAACCTCTGACACATGCAGCTCCCGGAGACGGTCACAGCTTGTCTGTAAGCGGATGC
CGGGAGCAGACAAGCCCGTCAGGGCGCGTCAGCGGGTGTTGGCGGGTGTCGGGGCTGGCTTAACTATGCG
GCATCAGAGCAGATTGTACTGAGAGTGCACCATATGCGGTGTGAAATACCGCACAGATGCGTAAGGAGAA
AATACCGCATCAGGCGCCATTCGCCATTCAGGCTGCGCAACTGTTGGGAAGGGCGATCGGTGCGGGCCTC
TTCGCTATTACGCCAGCTGGCGAAAGGGGGATGTGCTGCAAGGCGATTAAGTTGGGTAACGCCAGGGTTT
TCCCAGTCACGACGTTGTAAAACGACGGCCAGTGCCAAGTTGGGATCTTTGCATTGGCCCACGGCTCTCA
GGATGGGGATGCTCCCCTTCAGCACCCGGTTCCCCTTGGAAACTGATGGTCCTGGCTCTGTGGCATGGCA
GTGGCACTGTGAGGAGCCCCCTACCAGCAGCACACAGTGGGGTTGGCACTGCCACGCTCCGGATGCCGCG
CTCTGATCCAACCCCATAATCAAGGGAACCCGAATTGCCCCATCATTGCCCCCACCACCCCCATCCTGCC
GGGCCCTCACACCCCACGCTGCCTTCTGGTGACATTCCCCAGCCCAAACCCACGGCTTCATGGCTACCGC
GGGGCATTTCCCATTGCCGCCCCATTATCAGCTCTGCACACCTCCCGCTGTACCCATGCCTCGTGGCTGC
CCTTCTTTGACGTATAATCTTCTAATTAATACCCGGCCTTGTCAAAGTGGAGCACAAACGTTAATTAATT
CCCCAGCAGGCAGGTAATTAACAGTGTGACTCCCTTTTTGCTGCGAGTGGGGCTGATACAGAGAGATGTG
GCACTATGGAGCCCACGGGGTCCTGGCACTGGGTGCCCACGGAGGTCCCCATGTGCTGCAGTGTCACCGC
CTCCGAGGAGACAGTATTGTCCCTGCGGTGTCCCTGCAGCTCAGCTCTGTCCACAGGGCCACCTCCAGTT
TGGAGGGGACACAATGCAGCCCCGATGCAACCCATCCTCGCAGCATCCCAGGGACAAAGACCCCACTGCA
AGACCGCACACAGGGCTGGGTCCCGCTCCCCTAATATCTACAGTGCTTCTTGCATGGCCCCTTAATCAAT
GCAGTTAATCAGCATGCGCTCATGCACCGCTCTGGAGCTGCAAAGCCCCTCGCAGCGCTGCTCACCAACA
CCGCGCACCGCCCCGGCCCAGCCTGCAGCACGCGCTGCAAACAGGAAAGAAACAAAATATTGCCCAAATG
TAGGCAAAGGCATTCGGCTGCCTTGACCTCCGCCGGGCCGGGCCCTGCCTGACTCAGCTCCTTACTCAGC
GCTCGCTTCCTCCCTCCGGCTGCCACCGCCGCAGCGCACACCCTGACAAAGAGTGGCCCTTAACGGGCTC
TGAGGTGCACCCAGCAGTGCACTCAGCAGTCCAAGGGCCGGCCTGGAGGTTTGCACCGCTACGTGCTGAC
ATTAGCATTGAACTTGGCCCTGGGTAGTGCTGCAGGCCGGGCGGGGTGGGTGTAGAGAGTGCAGCGCGCG
TTGCACCCGGTGCCCCTTCCCCTCCCTTGCATCCCAGCAGGCTGCACCCCAGCACCAGGCCCGTGCATGC
ATGCTCCTGGTGTTATTGCAGCCTGGTGCATGCATGCGTCTTGATGGTGCAGCGCTGTGCATGCATCCTC
CTTGGTGTGTAGCAGTCTAGTGCATGCATACCCCTCGGTGTTATTGCTGCTCTGTGCACGCACGCTCATT
GTATCACTTCATCCCAGTGCATGCACTCACACTGGAGCGATTGCTGCTCGGTGCACGCACACTCATTGTA
TCACTGCAGCTCAGTGGCTGCACGCACACCGGTGTTATTGCTGCTCGGTGCGTGCATGCACATCAGTGTC
GCTGCAGCTCAGTGCATGCACGCTCATTGCCCATCGCTATCCCTGCCTCTCCTGCTGGCGCTCCCCGGGA
GGTGACTTCAAGGGGACCGCAGGACCACCTCGGGGGTGGGGGGAGGGCTGCACACGCGGACCCCGCTCCC
CCTCCCCAACAAAGCACTGTGGAATCAAAAAGGGGGGAGGGGGGATGGAGGGGCGCGTCACACCCCCGCC
CCACACCCTCACCTCGAGGTGAGCCCCACGTTCTGCTTCACTCTCCCCATCTCCCCCCCCTCCCCACCCC
CAATTTTGTATTTATTTATTTTTTAATTATTTTGTGCAGCGATGGGGGCGGGGGGGGGGGGGNCGCGCGC
CAGGCGGGGCGGGGCGGGGCGRGGGGCGGGGCGGGGCGAGGCGGAGAGGTGCGGCGGCAGCCAATCAGAG
CGGCGCGCTCCGAAAGTTTCCTTTTATGGCGAGGCGGCGGCGGCGGCGGCCCTATAAAAAGCGAAGCGCG
CGGCGGGCGGG
