>Addgene plasmid #193718 | pB80-hsKIF5B(1-560)Rigor-L-2xHA | addgene partial sequence | sequence record 386009 | pEXFP-3 5'-CAGGTTCAGGGGGAGGTGTGG-3'
NNNNNNNNAGCAGNNNNCTCTACAGATGTGATATGGCTGATTATGATCATTACTTATCTAGGACCGGTAC
GCGTTCAACTAGTTCAAGCGTAATCCGGAACATCATATGGATATGCGTAGTCGGGGACGTCGTAAGGGTA
AAGCTTACTCCCACCCCCGCTCCCCCCGCCACCGGAGCCTCCCCCGCCAGAACCGCCGCCTCCACTTCCC
CCTCCCCCACTGCCCCCGCCACCTCTAGATTTTAGTAAAGATGCCATCATCTCAGCTGCTCGTTTTTTCT
GGTGGTTGGTCATTTCCTTAAGTTTCTGAAGCTCAGCATCTATACTCGCTAAAGTTGCCGATTTCTGATT
CAATTCATCACTAAGCAATTCATATTCCTTAGTTTTGTCTTCAACTTCCTGAGACTTCTGATCATAATTG
ACAGCAAGTTCTTCTAGGGCCTGTAAAACTTCTTTCACTTCTTCTTTAGAGGCATCATTTTCTGCTTGAA
GGCGATTCAGCTCANCTTGCATATTGTCTTGATCCCTTCTGGTAGATGCCAAAAGCTCCTCCTGATCCAA
CATTTGCGTCTTCAGTTTCTCTACCAGTTGACTTTGCTGGNTNNTTTCTTCATCCTTGTCATCAAGCTGT
TTGTATAAATTTAGCAATTTCTTCTTCACACTTTCTTCTTTCAGCATCAGTAAAATTTCCTATAACTCCA
ATTGCGGTTGCTGGTTTATCATTGNNAAGAGTAATATCTTTATCCACTGTGAAAGCTTCCAAGTTGGCTT
TTCTCTTTGTCAAACTGTTCATCAATAGGCACCGTCTCCCCATTACGCCATCTGTNGAGCTCATTTTCAA
GCCACTGAATNGTGTTCCGCAGGATCTTATTTTTTCTTTTTNCTTTTCATACNTCTTNTCCNCNGNNNNC
AGTTAACTCCNCTTGACNNNACTGTGNCTTAATTGTTTTGGCCCTTTGGCNNAATANGAGTGTAGATTTG
TTTCAGNNTTCNTTGTANNNNNGNTGGNNNNNNNNANCNANTTACNATANTGGTTNNCNGNNGCCNNCTA
NNTGANCTTGGAGGNNTTCTTGNCATTTTACNNATCNCANNNNNGAAANANNANTGNNCNNCCCTNCANC
CNAANNNNANATNATANCNTTNNN
